Addgene plasmid #144084: TFORF1155
Purpose: Lentiviral vector for overexpressing transcription factor ORFs with unique 24-bp barcodes. Barcodes facilitate identification of transcription factors in pooled screens.
Depositing lab: Feng Zhang. Depositing organization: Broad Institute. Publication: A transcription factor atlas of directed differentiation. Joung J, Ma S, Tay T, Geiger-Schuller KR, Kirchgatterer PC, Verdine VK, Guo B, Arias-Garcia MA, Allen WE, Singh A, Kuksenko O, Abudayyeh OO, Gootenberg JS, Fu Z, Macrae RK, Buenrostro JD, Regev A, Zhang F. Cell. 2023 Jan 5;186(1):209-229.e26. doi: 10.1016/j.cell.2022.11.026. PubMed 36608654.
Backbone
  Vector backbone: pLX_TRC317
  Backbone manufacturer: Broad Institute Genetic Perturbation Platform
  Backbone size w/o insert (bp): 8264
  Vector type: Mammalian Expression, Lentiviral
  Selectable markers: Puromycin
Growth in bacteria
  Bacterial resistance: Ampicillin, 100 μg/mL
  Growth temperature: 37°C
  Growth strain: NEB Stable
  Copy number: High Copy
Gene/Insert
  Gene/Insert name: RERE
  Species: H. sapiens (human)
  Insert size (bp): 3998
  Entrez Gene: RERE (a.k.a. ARG, ARP, ATN1L, DNB1, NEDBEH)
  Promoter: EF1a
  Cloning method: Unknown
  Sequencing primers: 5′ GGGTGGAGACTGAAGTTAGGCCAG; 3′ CACATAGCGTAAAAGGAGCAACATAG
Terms and licenses: Academic/Nonprofit Terms; Industry Terms: Not Available to Industry
Depositor comments: XM_005263466,ENST00000377464 . The transcription factor ORF portion of this plasmid was synthesized by Genewiz. Please test multiple small colonies in case of plasmid recombination. To make this collection available in a timely manner, a portion of this collection was not fully sequenced by Addgene. If an Addgene verified full plasmid sequence is not available, please contact us prior to placing an order to request the full sequence.
How to cite: TFORF1155 was a gift from Feng Zhang (Addgene plasmid # 144084 ; http://n2t.net/addgene:144084 ; RRID:Addgene_144084)
