[The description below was written by a language model from this plasmid's Addgene catalogue record and pLannotate feature annotations shown in this document.]
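Description:
TFORF1155 is a lentiviral mammalian expression plasmid built on the pLX_TRC317 backbone. It belongs to a barcoded transcription factor ORF collection designed for pooled overexpression screens. In bacteria it is maintained through a high-copy ColE1/pUC-type origin and selected with ampicillin via the bla gene. An f1 origin and remnants of lac and T7/T3 cloning-vector elements are also present in the backbone. The depositor notes that the plasmid can recombine, which is a common issue with LTR-containing vectors.

The viral portion follows a third-generation, self-inactivating design. An RSV promoter drives a truncated HIV-1 5' LTR, followed by the Ψ packaging signal with a partial gag sequence, the Rev response element, a cPPT/CTS, and a ΔU3 3' LTR with a downstream SV40 polyadenylation signal. Two expression units sit between the LTRs. An SV40 early promoter drives puromycin N-acetyltransferase, allowing selection of transduced cells. The strong constitutive EF-1α promoter drives the human RERE open reading frame, a synthesized insert of about 4 kb that the depositor links to a specific transcript isoform. RERE encodes a protein annotated as a developmental transcriptional repressor. A WPRE downstream of the ORF enhances transcript stability and expression.

According to the catalogue entry, each construct in the collection carries a unique 24-bp barcode so that the ORF can be identified by sequencing in pooled experiments. The feature table does not annotate this barcode, so the record does not establish its exact position. The short U6 promoter fragment annotated between the ORF and the WPRE is probably a partial match rather than a functional promoter. The annotated sequence of 12,262 nt agrees with the stated backbone and insert sizes.
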