Features (pLannotate 1.2.2; 31 found; start..end, strand, type, name):
      5..231     +  promoter       RSV promoter: Rous sarcoma virus enhancer/promoter
    232..412     +  LTR            5' LTR (truncated): truncated 5' long terminal repeat (LTR) from HIV-1
    459..584     +  misc_feature   HIV-1 Ψ: packaging signal of human immunodeficiency virus type 1
    568..931     +  CDS            HIV-1 gag (fragment): gag protein from human immunodeficiency virus 1; gag
   1077..1310    +  misc_feature   RRE: The Rev response element (RRE) of HIV-1 allows for Rev-dependent mRNA export from the nucleus to the cytoplasm.
   1687..1713    +  CDS            Rev (fragment): human immunodeficiency virus 1 (HIV-1) Rev protein; rev; enhances nuclear export of unspliced and incompletely spliced viral mRNAs
   1720..1743    +  promoter       SV40 promoter (fragment): SV40 early promoter
   1744..1815    +  promoter       SV40 promoter (fragment): SV40 enhancer and early promoter
   1839..1974    +  rep_origin     SV40 ori: SV40 origin of replication
   2020..2616    +  CDS            PuroR (fragment): puromycin N-acetyltransferase; pac from Streptomyces; confers resistance to puromycin
   2665..2782    +  misc_feature   cPPT/CTS: central polypurine tract and central termination sequence of HIV-1
   2847..2913    +  CDS            small t antigen (fragment): SV40 (simian virus 40) small t antigen
   2920..4098    +  promoter       EF-1α promoter: strong constitutive promoter for human elongation factor EF-1α
   4139..8008    +  CDS            RERE (fragment): RERE_HUMAN - Also known as ARG, ARP, ATN1L, KIAA0458. Experimental evidence at protein level: Swiss-Prot protein existence level 1. Plays a role as a transcriptional repressor during development. May play a role in the control of cell survival. Overexpression of RERE recruits BAX to the nucleus particularly to POD and triggers caspase-3 activation, leading to cell death. From Homo sapiens (Human).
   8024..8077    +  promoter       U6 promoter (fragment): RNA polymerase III promoter for human U6 snRNA
   8119..8707    +  misc_feature   WPRE: woodchuck hepatitis virus posttranscriptional regulatory element
   8758..8777    +  misc_feature   cPPT/CTS (fragment): central polypurine tract and central termination sequence of HIV-1
   8779..9012    +  LTR            3' LTR (ΔU3): self-inactivating 3' long terminal repeat (LTR) from HIV-1
   9090..9211    +  polyA_signal   SV40 poly(A) signal: SV40 polyadenylation signal
   9251..9386    +  rep_origin     SV40 ori: SV40 origin of replication
   9407..9425    -  promoter       T7 promoter: promoter for bacteriophage T7 RNA polymerase
   9433..9588    +  CDS            lacZα (fragment): LacZα fragment of β-galactosidase; lacZ fragment
   9593..10021   +  rep_origin     f1 ori (sequence partly withheld): f1 bacteriophage origin of replication; arrow indicates direction of (+) strand synthesis
  10074..10178   +  promoter       AmpR promoter: bla
  10179..11039   +  CDS            AmpR: β-lactamase; bla; confers resistance to ampicillin, carbenicillin, and related antibiotics
  11210..11798   +  rep_origin     ori: high-copy-number ColE1/pMB1/pBR322/pUC origin of replication
  11981..12073   +  CDS            lacI (fragment): lac repressor; lacI; The lac repressor binds to the lac operator to inhibit transcription in E. coli. This inhibition can be relieved by adding lactose or isopropyl-β-D-thiogalactopyranoside (IPTG).
  12086..12107   +  protein_bind   CAP binding site: CAP binding activates transcription in the presence of cAMP. E. coli catabolite activator protein
  12122..12152   +  promoter       lac promoter: promoter for the E. coli lac operon
  12156..12178   +  protein_bind   lac operator (fragment): The lac repressor binds to the lac operator to inhibit transcription in E. coli. This inhibition can be relieved by adding lactose or isopropyl-β-D-thiogalactopyranoside (IPTG). lac repressor encoded by lacI
  12221..12239   +  promoter       T3 promoter: promoter for bacteriophage T3 RNA polymerase
>Addgene plasmid #144084 | TFORF1155 | addgene full sequence | sequence record 396174 | Addgene NGS Result
TTAATGTAGTCTTATGCAATACTCTTGTAGTCTTGCAACATGGTAACGATGAGTTAGCAACATGCCTTAC
AAGGAGAGAAAAAGCACCGTGCATGCCGATTGGTGGAAGTAAGGTGGTACGATCGTGCCTTATTAGGAAG
GCAACAGACGGGTCTGACATGGATTGGACGAACCACTGAATTGCCGCATTGCAGAGATATTGTATTTAAG
TGCCTAGCTCGATACATAAACGGGTCTCTCTGGTTAGACCAGATCTGAGCCTGGGAGCTCTCTGGCTAAC
TAGGGAACCCACTGCTTAAGCCTCAATAAAGCTTGCCTTGAGTGCTTCAAGTAGTGTGTGCCCGTCTGTT
GTGTGACTCTGGTAACTAGAGATCCCTCAGACCCTTTTAGTCAGTGTGGAAAATCTCTAGCAGTGGCGCC
CGAACAGGGACTTGAAAGCGAAAGGGAAACCAGAGGAGCTCTCTCGACGCAGGACTCGGCTTGCTGAAGC
GCGCACGGCAAGAGGCGAGGGGCGGCGACTGGTGAGTACGCCAAAAATTTTGACTAGCGGAGGCTAGAAG
GAGAGAGATGGGTGCGAGAGCGTCAGTATTAAGCGGGGGAGAATTAGATCGCGATGGGAAAAAATTCGGT
TAAGGCCAGGGGGAAAGAAAAAATATAAATTAAAACATATAGTATGGGCAAGCAGGGAGCTAGAACGATT
CGCAGTTAATCCTGGCCTGTTAGAAACATCAGAAGGCTGTAGACAAATACTGGGACAGCTACAACCATCC
CTTCAGACAGGATCAGAAGAACTTAGATCATTATATAATACAGTAGCAACCCTCTATTGTGTGCATCAAA
GGATAGAGATAAAAGACACCAAGGAAGCTTTAGACAAGATAGAGGAAGAGCAAAACAAAAGTAAGACCAC
CGCACAGCAAGCGGCCGCTGATCTTCAGACCTGGAGGAGGAGATATGAGGGACAATTGGAGAAGTGAATT
ATATAAATATAAAGTAGTAAAAATTGAACCATTAGGAGTAGCACCCACCAAGGCAAAGAGAAGAGTGGTG
CAGAGAGAAAAAAGAGCAGTGGGAATAGGAGCTTTGTTCCTTGGGTTCTTGGGAGCAGCAGGAAGCACTA
TGGGCGCAGCGTCAATGACGCTGACGGTACAGGCCAGACAATTATTGTCTGGTATAGTGCAGCAGCAGAA
CAATTTGCTGAGGGCTATTGAGGCGCAACAGCATCTGTTGCAACTCACAGTCTGGGGCATCAAGCAGCTC
CAGGCAAGAATCCTGGCTGTGGAAAGATACCTAAAGGATCAACAGCTCCTGGGGATTTGGGGTTGCTCTG
GAAAACTCATTTGCACCACTGCTGTGCCTTGGAATGCTAGTTGGAGTAATAAATCTCTGGAACAGATTTG
GAATCACACGACCTGGATGGAGTGGGACAGAGAAATTAACAATTACACAAGCTTAATACACTCCTTAATT
GAAGAATCGCAAAACCAGCAAGAAAAGAATGAACAAGAATTATTGGAATTAGATAAATGGGCAAGTTTGT
GGAATTGGTTTAACATAACAAATTGGCTGTGGTATATAAAATTATTCATAATGATAGTAGGAGGCTTGGT
AGGTTTAAGAATAGTTTTTGCTGTACTTTCTATAGTGAATAGAGTTAGGCAGGGATATTCACCATTATCG
TTTCAGACCCACCTCCCAACCCCGAGGGGACCCATGCATTGCATCTCAATTAGTCAGCAACCAGGTGTGG
AAAGTCCCCAGGCTCCCCAGCAGGCAGAAGTATGCAAAGCATGCGTCTCAATTAGTCAGCAACCATAGTC
CCGCCCCTAACTCCGCCCATCCCGCCCCTAACTCCGCCCAGTTCCGCCCATTCTCCGCCCCATGGCTGAC
TAATTTTTTTTATTTATGCAGAGGCCGAGGCCGCCTCGGCCTCTGAGCTATTCCAGAAGTAGTGAGGAGG
CTTTTTTGGAGGCCTAGGCTTTTGCAAAAAGCTTTCTAGAGGTACCACCGGAGCTTACCATGACCGAGTA
CAAGCCCACGGTGCGCCTCGCCACCCGCGACGACGTCCCCAGGGCCGTACGCACCCTCGCCGCCGCGTTC
GCCGACTACCCCGCCACGCGCCACACCGTCGATCCGGACCGCCACATCGAGCGGGTCACCGAGCTGCAAG
AACTCTTCCTCACGCGCGTCGGGCTCGACATCGGCAAGGTGTGGGTCGCGGACGACGGCGCCGCCGTGGC
GGTCTGGACCACGCCGGAGAGCGTCGAAGCGGGGGCGGTGTTCGCCGAGATCGGCCCGCGCATGGCCGAG
TTGAGCGGTTCCCGGCTGGCCGCGCAGCAACAGATGGAAGGCCTCCTGGCGCCGCACCGGCCCAAGGAGC
CCGCGTGGTTCCTGGCCACCGTCGGCGTCTCGCCCGACCACCAGGGCAAGGGTCTGGGCAGCGCCGTCGT
GCTCCCCGGAGTGGAGGCGGCCGAGCGCGCCGGGGTGCCCGCCTTCCTGGAGACCTCCGCGCCCCGCAAC
CTCCCCTTCTACGAGCGGCTCGGCTTCACCGTCACCGCCGACGTCGAGGTGCCCGAAGGACCGCGCACCT
GGTGCATGACCCGCAAGCCCGGTGCCAGTTAACGAATTCTAGATCTTGAGACAAATGGCAGTATTCATCC
ACAATTTTAAAAGAAAAGGGGGGATTGGGGGGTACAGTGCAGGGGAAAGAATAGTAGACATAATAGCAAC
AGACATACAAACTAAAGAATTACAAAAACAAATTACAAAAATTCAAAATTTTCGGGTTTATTACAGGGAC
AGCAGAGATCCACTTTGGCGCCGGCTCGAGGCCTGCAGGTGCAAAGATGGATAAAGTTTTAAACAGAGAG
GAATCTTTGCAGCTAATGGACCTTCTAGGTCTTGAAAGGAGTGGGAATTGGCTCCGGTGCCCGTCAGTGG
GCAGAGCGCACATCGCCCACAGTCCCCGAGAAGTTGGGGGGAGGGGTCGGCAATTGAACCGGTGCCTAGA
GAAGGTGGCGCGGGGTAAACTGGGAAAGTGATGTCGTGTACTGGCTCCGCCTTTTTCCCGAGGGTGGGGG
AGAACCGTATATAAGTGCAGTAGTCGCCGTGAACGTTCTTTTTCGCAACGGGTTTGCCGCCAGAACACAG
GTAAGTGCCGTGTGTGGTTCCCGCGGGCCTGGCCTCTTTACGGGTTATGGCCCTTGCGTGCCTTGAATTA
CTTCCACCTGGCTGCAGTACGTGATTCTTGATCCCGAGCTTCGGGTTGGAAGTGGGTGGGAGAGTTCGAG
GCCTTGCGCTTAAGGAGCCCCTTCGCCTCGTGCTTGAGTTGAGGCCTGGCCTGGGCGCTGGGGCCGCCGC
GTGCGAATCTGGTGGCACCTTCGCGCCTGTCTCGCTGCTTTCGATAAGTCTCTAGCCATTTAAAATTTTT
GATGACCTGCTGCGACGCTTTTTTTCTGGCAAGATAGTCTTGTAAATGCGGGCCAAGATCTGCACACTGG
TATTTCGGTTTTTGGGGCCGCGGGCGGCGACGGGGCCCGTGCGTCCCAGCGCACATGTTCGGCGAGGCGG
GGCCTGCGAGCGCGGCCACCGAGAATCGGACGGGGGTAGTCTCAAGCTGGCCGGCCTGCTCTGGTGCCTG
GCCTCGCGCCGCCGTGTATCGCCCCGCCCTGGGCGGCAAGGCTGGCCCGGTCGGCACCAGTTGCGTGAGC
GGAAAGATGGCCGCTTCCCGGCCCTGCTGCAGGGAGCTCAAAATGGAGGACGCGGCGCTCGGGAGAGCGG
GCGGGTGAGTCACCCACACAAAGGAAAAGGGCCTTTCCGTCCTCAGCCGTCGCTTCATGTGACTCCACGG
AGTACCGGGCGCCGTCCAGGCACCTCGATTAGTTCTCGAGCTTTTGGAGTACGTCGTCTTTAGGTTGGGG
GGAGGGGTTTTATGCGATGGAGTTTCCCCACACTGAGTGGGTGGAGACTGAAGTTAGGCCAGCTTGGCAC
TTGATGTAATTCTCCTTGGAATTTGCCCTTTTTGAGTTTGGATCTTGGTTCATTCTCAAGCCTCAGACAG
TGGTTCAAAGTTTTTTTCTTCCATTTCAGGTGTCGTGAGGCTAGCACCGCCACCATGGATGATCCATTCA
GCCCCTGCAGGAGGCTGAACAGTACCCAGGGGGAGATTCGTGTCGGTCCTAGTCATCAGGCCAAACTTCC
AGATCTGCAACCATTTCCTTCTCCAGATGGTGATACAGTGACCCAACATGAGGAACTGGTCTGGATGCCT
GGAGTTAACGACTGTGACCTCCTTATGTACTTGAGGGCAGCAAGGAGCATGGCGGCATTTGCAGGAATGT
GTGATGGAGGCTCTACAGAGGACGGCTGTGTCGCAGCCTCTCGGGATGACACCACTCTGAATGCACTGAA
CACACTGCATGAAAGCGGTTACGATGCTGGCAAAGCCCTGCAGCGCCTGGTGAAGAAGCCTGTGCCCAAG
CTCATCGAGAAGTGCTGGACCGAGGACGAAGTGAAACGCTTCGTTAAGGGACTCAGGCAGTACGGGAAGA
ACTTCTTCAGAATTAGAAAGGAGCTGCTTCCCAATAAGGAAACAGGGGAGCTGATCACCTTCTATTACTA
TTGGAAGAAGACCCCCGAAGCAGCCAGCTCCCGAGCCCATCGTAGGCACCGCAGGCAGGCCGTGTTCAGG
AGGATTAAGACTCGCACCGCGTCCACACCCGTCAACACACCCTCCAGACCCCCGTCCAGTGAATTCTTGG
ACCTAAGTTCAGCCAGTGAAGATGACTTCGACAGTGAGGACAGTGAGCAGGAGCTGAAGGGGTACGCCTG
CCGCCACTGCTTCACCACCACCTCCAAAGATTGGCACCACGGAGGCCGGGAGAACATCCTGCTTTGCACC
GACTGTCGCATCCACTTCAAGAAATACGGTGAGCTCCCGCCCATTGAGAAGCCCGTGGACCCGCCACCGT
TTATGTTCAAACCCGTCAAGGAAGAGGATGATGGGCTCAGTGGGAAGCATAGCATGAGGACACGGCGGAG
TCGGGGCTCGATGTCGACACTACGCAGTGGTCGGAAGAAGCAGCCAGCCAGCCCTGATGGTCGCACCTCA
CCCATCAATGAAGACATCCGCTCCAGCGGCCGGAACTCCCCCAGCGCTGCCAGTACCTCCAGCAATGACA
GTAAAGCAGAGACAGTGAAGAAGTCGGCCAAGAAGGTGAAGGAGGAAGCCTCTTCCCCTCTTAAGAGTAA
CAAACGCCAGCGGGAGAAGGTGGCCTCTGATACGGAGGAGGCTGACAGGACCAGCTCCAAGAAGACAAAA
ACGCAGGAGATCAGCAGGCCCAACTCGCCATCTGAAGGTGAGGGAGAGAGTTCAGACAGTCGCAGCGTCA
ACGATGAGGGTAGCAGTGACCCCAAAGACATCGACCAGGACAATCGCAGCACGTCCCCGAGCATCCCCAG
CCCCCAGGACAATGAGAGTGACTCGGACTCGTCAGCCCAGCAGCAGATGCTGCAGGCCCAGCCCCCAGCC
TTGCAGGCTCCCACTGGGGTCACCCCAGCTCCCTCCTCAGCTCCTCCAGGGACCCCTCAGCTGCCCACGC
CAGGGCCCACGCCCTCTGCCACTGCAGTTCCCCCACAGGGCTCCCCCACGGCCTCCCAGGCCCCTAACCA
GCCACAGGCTCCCACAGCGCCTGTTCCCCACACCCACATCCAACAGGCACCGGCCTTGCACCCCCAGCGG
CCGCCCTCACCGCATCCCCCGCCGCATCCCTCGCCACATCCCCCGCTGCAGCCTCTGACTGGGTCGGCGG
GCCAGCCTTCTGCACCCTCTCATGCCCAGCCCCCACTGCACGGTCAGGGCCCACCCGGCCCTCACAGCCT
GCAGGCTGGGCCCCTGCTGCAGCACCCAGGCCCCCCACAGCCCTTTGGCCTCCCTCCCCAGGCCTCCCAA
GGCCAGGCCCCTCTGGGGACCTCCCCAGCAGCAGCGTACCCTCACACCTCCCTGCAGCTGCCAGCCTCTC
AGTCAGCGCTGCAGTCCCAACAGCCTCCACGGGAGCAGCCCCTGCCACCAGCGCCCTTGGCCATGCCCCA
CATCAAGCCCCCGCCTACCACTCCCATCCCCCAGCTGCCGGCGCCACAGGCCCACAAGCACCCTCCCCAC
CTCTCGGGGCCCTCACCCTTCTCCATGAATGCCAACCTGCCTCCCCCTCCAGCCCTGAAGCCCCTGAGCT
CCCTGTCCACACATCACCCCCCGTCGGCTCACCCCCCACCCCTGCAACTCATGCCTCAGAGCCAGCCATT
GCCCTCCTCGCCCGCCCAGCCCCCCGGGCTGACCCAGAGCCAGAACCTGCCCCCGCCCCCTGCCTCCCAC
CCCCCTACAGGCCTCCACCAGGTGGCCCCCCAACCCCCGTTTGCTCAGCACCCCTTTGTCCCTGGAGGCC
CTCCTCCCATCACCCCTCCGACCTGCCCCTCCACCTCTACCCCACCGGCGGGACCTGGCACCTCGGCCCA
GCCACCCTGCTCTGGTGCGGCGGCTTCAGGAGGCAGCATAGCGGGGGGGTCGTCCTGCCCACTCCCCACC
GTCCAGATCAAGGAGGAGGCTCTGGACGACGCTGAGGAGCCTGAGAGCCCCCCTCCCCCACCAAGGAGCC
CGTCCCCGGAGCCCACTGTGGTGGACACCCCCAGTCACGCCAGCCAGTCAGCTAGGTTCTACAAACACCT
GGACCGGGGCTACAACTCGTGTGCCCGGACAGACCTGTACTTCATGCCTCTGGCCGGGTCCAAGCTGGCC
AAGAAGAGGGAGGAGGCCATTGAGAAGGCCAAGCGCGAGGCTGAGCAGAAAGCCCGAGAGGAGCGAGAGC
GGGAGAAGGAGAAGGAGAAGGAGCGGGAGCGGGAGCGAGAGCGGGAGCGCGAGGCAGAGCGGGCGGCTAA
GGCGTCCAGCTCAGCGCATGAAGGTCGCCTCAGTGACCCACAGCTCAGTGGTCCTGGCCACATGCGGCCA
TCCTTCGAGCCACCACCAACCACCATTGCTGCTGTGCCCCCCTACATCGGGCCCGACACACCTGCCCTTC
GGACTCTGAGCGAGTACGCCCGGCCCCACGTCATGTCGCCCACCAACCGCAACCACCCCTTCTACATGCC
CCTTAACCCCACGGACCCCCTGCTGGCCTACCACATGCCTGGCCTCTACAACGTCGACCCCACCATCCGC
GAGCGGGAGCTCCGGGAGCGGGAGATCCGAGAGCGGGAGATCCGAGAGCGGGAGCTGCGGGAGAGGATGA
AGCCGGGCTTCGAGGTGAAGCCCCCAGAGCTGGACCCCCTGCACCCAGCCGCCAACCCCATGGAGCACTT
TGCCCGGCACAGCGCCCTCACCATCCCCCCGACCGCCGGGCCCCACCCTTTTGCTTCTTTCCACCCGGGC
CTGAACCCCTTGGAGAGGGAGAGACTGGCCCTGGCGGGCCCCCAGCTGCGGCCCGAGATGAGCTACCCTG
ACAGACTGGCAGCCGAGCGTATCCACGCAGAGCGCATGGCATCGCTGACCAGCGATCCCCTGGCCCGACT
GCAGATGTTCAACGTGACTCCGCACCATCACCAGCACTCTCACATTCACTCCCACCTCCACCTCCACCAG
CAGGACCCCCTCCACCAAGGTTCAGCAGGCCCCGTTCACCCGCTGGTCGACCCCCTGACTGCCGGTCCCC
ACCTGGCTCGCTTCCCCTACCCGCCTGGCACTCTCCCCAACCCTCTGCTTGGACAGCCCCCACACGAGCA
CGAGATGCTTCGCCACCCAGTTTTCGGCACCCCCTACCCCCGTGACCTGCCTGGGGCCATCCCACCCCCC
ATGTCAGCAGCCCACCAGCTGCAGGCCATGCATGCCCAGTCGGCCGAGCTGCAGAGACTGGCCATGGAGC
AGCAGTGGCTGCATGGACACCCCCACATGCATGGTGGCCACCTACCAAGTCAGGAAGATTATTACAGTCG
ACTGAAGAAAGAAGGTGACAAGCAGTTATAGTAATGAACTAGTCCGTAACTTGAAAGTATTTCGATTTCT
TGGCTTTATATATCTTGTGGAAAGGACGATCAATCTCGTATGTACAGCAGATAACGCGTTAAGTCGACAA
TCAACCTCTGGATTACAAAATTTGTGAAAGATTGACTGGTATTCTTAACTATGTTGCTCCTTTTACGCTA
TGTGGATACGCTGCTTTAATGCCTTTGTATCATGCTATTGCTTCCCGTATGGCTTTCATTTTCTCCTCCT
TGTATAAATCCTGGTTGCTGTCTCTTTATGAGGAGTTGTGGCCCGTTGTCAGGCAACGTGGCGTGGTGTG
CACTGTGTTTGCTGACGCAACCCCCACTGGTTGGGGCATTGCCACCACCTGTCAGCTCCTTTCCGGGACT
TTCGCTTTCCCCCTCCCTATTGCCACGGCGGAACTCATCGCCGCCTGCCTTGCCCGCTGCTGGACAGGGG
CTCGGCTGTTGGGCACTGACAATTCCGTGGTGTTGTCGGGGAAATCATCGTCCTTTCCTTGGCTGCTCGC
CTGTGTTGCCACCTGGATTCTGCGCGGGACGTCCTTCTGCTACGTCCCTTCGGCCCTCAATCCAGCGGAC
CTTCCTTCCCGCGGCCTGCTGCCGGCTCTGCGGCCTCTTCCGCGTCTTCGCCTTCGCCCTCAGACGAGTC
GGATCTCCCTTTGGGCCGCCTCCCCGCGTCGACTTTAAGACCAATGACTTACAAGGCAGCTGTAGATCTT
AGCCACTTTTTAAAAGAAAAGGGGGGACTGGAAGGGCTAATTCACTCCCAACGAAGACAAGATCTGCTTT
TTGCTTGTACTGGGTCTCTCTGGTTAGACCAGATCTGAGCCTGGGAGCTCTCTGGCTAACTAGGGAACCC
ACTGCTTAAGCCTCAATAAAGCTTGCCTTGAGTGCTTCAAGTAGTGTGTGCCCGTCTGTTGTGTGACTCT
GGTAACTAGAGATCCCTCAGACCCTTTTAGTCAGTGTGGAAAATCTCTAGCAGTACGTATAGTAGTTCAT
GTCATCTTATTATTCAGTATTTATAACTTGCAAAGAAATGAATATCAGAGAGTGAGAGGAACTTGTTTAT
TGCAGCTTATAATGGTTACAAATAAAGCAATAGCATCACAAATTTCACAAATAAAGCATTTTTTTCACTG
CATTCTAGTTGTGGTTTGTCCAAACTCATCAATGTATCTTATCATGTCTGGCTCTAGCTATCCCGCCCCT
AACTCCGCCCATCCCGCCCCTAACTCCGCCCAGTTCCGCCCATTCTCCGCCCCATGGCTGACTAATTTTT
TTTATTTATGCAGAGGCCGAGGCCGCCTCGGCCTCTGAGCTATTCCAGAAGTAGTGAGGAGGCTTTTTTG
GAGGCCTAGGGACGTACCCAATTCGCCCTATAGTGAGTCGTATTACGCGCGCTCACTGGCCGTCGTTTTA
CAACGTCGTGACTGGGAAAACCCTGGCGTTACCCAACTTAATCGCCTTGCAGCACATCCCCCTTTCGCCA
GCTGGCGTAATAGCGAAGAGGCCCGCACCGATCGCCCTTCCCAACAGTTGCGCAGCCTGAATGGCGAATG
GG
[124 nt withheld, positions 9593-9716]
C
[91 nt withheld, positions 9718-9808]
A
[49 nt withheld, positions 9810-9858]
CCTTTGACGTTGGAGTCCACGTTCTTT
[37 nt withheld, positions 9886-9922]
ACCCTATCTCGGTCTATTCTTTTGATTTATAAGGGATTTTGCCGATTTCGGCCTATTGGTTAAAAAATGA
GCTGATTTAACAAAAATTTAACGCGAATTTTAACAAAATATTAACGCTTACAATTTAGGTGGCACTTTTC
GGGGAAATGTGCGCGGAACCCCTATTTGTTTATTTTTCTAAATACATTCAAATATGTATCCGCTCATGAG
ACAATAACCCTGATAAATGCTTCAATAATATTGAAAAAGGAAGAGTATGAGTATTCAACATTTCCGTGTC
GCCCTTATTCCCTTTTTTGCGGCATTTTGCCTTCCTGTTTTTGCTCACCCAGAAACGCTGGTGAAAGTAA
AAGATGCTGAAGATCAGTTGGGTGCACGAGTGGGTTACATCGAACTGGATCTCAACAGCGGTAAGATCCT
TGAGAGTTTTCGCCCCGAAGAACGTTTTCCAATGATGAGCACTTTTAAAGTTCTGCTATGTGGCGCGGTA
TTATCCCGTATTGACGCCGGGCAAGAGCAACTCGGTCGCCGCATACACTATTCTCAGAATGACTTGGTTG
AGTACTCACCAGTCACAGAAAAGCATCTTACGGATGGCATGACAGTAAGAGAATTATGCAGTGCTGCCAT
AACCATGAGTGATAACACTGCGGCCAACTTACTTCTGACAACGATCGGAGGACCGAAGGAGCTAACCGCT
TTTTTGCACAACATGGGGGATCATGTAACTCGCCTTGATCGTTGGGAACCGGAGCTGAATGAAGCCATAC
CAAACGACGAGCGTGACACCACGATGCCTGTAGCAATGGCAACAACGTTGCGCAAACTATTAACTGGCGA
ACTACTTACTCTAGCTTCCCGGCAACAATTAATAGACTGGATGGAGGCGGATAAAGTTGCAGGACCACTT
CTGCGCTCGGCCCTTCCGGCTGGCTGGTTTATTGCTGATAAATCTGGAGCCGGTGAGCGTGGGTCTCGCG
GTATCATTGCAGCACTGGGGCCAGATGGTAAGCCCTCCCGTATCGTAGTTATCTACACGACGGGGAGTCA
GGCAACTATGGATGAACGAAATAGACAGATCGCTGAGATAGGTGCCTCACTGATTAAGCATTGGTAACTG
TCAGACCAAGTTTACTCATATATACTTTAGATTGATTTAAAACTTCATTTTTAATTTAAAAGGATCTAGG
TGAAGATCCTTTTTGATAATCTCATGACCAAAATCCCTTAACGTGAGTTTTCGTTCCACTGAGCGTCAGA
CCCCGTAGAAAAGATCAAAGGATCTTCTTGAGATCCTTTTTTTCTGCGCGTAATCTGCTGCTTGCAAACA
AAAAAACCACCGCTACCAGCGGTGGTTTGTTTGCCGGATCAAGAGCTACCAACTCTTTTTCCGAAGGTAA
CTGGCTTCAGCAGAGCGCAGATACCAAATACTGTTCTTCTAGTGTAGCCGTAGTTAGGCCACCACTTCAA
GAACTCTGTAGCACCGCCTACATACCTCGCTCTGCTAATCCTGTTACCAGTGGCTGCTGCCAGTGGCGAT
AAGTCGTGTCTTACCGGGTTGGACTCAAGACGATAGTTACCGGATAAGGCGCAGCGGTCGGGCTGAACGG
GGGGTTCGTGCACACAGCCCAGCTTGGAGCGAACGACCTACACCGAACTGAGATACCTACAGCGTGAGCT
ATGAGAAAGCGCCACGCTTCCCGAAGGGAGAAAGGCGGACAGGTATCCGGTAAGCGGCAGGGTCGGAACA
GGAGAGCGCACGAGGGAGCTTCCAGGGGGAAACGCCTGGTATCTTTATAGTCCTGTCGGGTTTCGCCACC
TCTGACTTGAGCGTCGATTTTTGTGATGCTCGTCAGGGGGGCGGAGCCTATGGAAAAACGCCAGCAACGC
GGCCTTTTTACGGTTCCTGGCCTTTTGCTGGCCTTTTGCTCACATGTTCTTTCCTGCGTTATCCCCTGAT
TCTGTGGATAACCGTATTACCGCCTTTGAGTGAGCTGATACCGCTCGCCGCAGCCGAACGACCGAGCGCA
GCGAGTCAGTGAGCGAGGAAGCGGAAGAGCGCCCAATACGCAAACCGCCTCTCCCCGCGCGTTGGCCGAT
TCATTAATGCAGCTGGCACGACAGGTTTCCCGACTGGAAAGCGGGCAGTGAGCGCAACGCAATTAATGTG
AGTTAGCTCACTCATTAGGCACCCCAGGCTTTACACTTTATGCTTCCGGCTCGTATGTTGTGTGGAATTG
TGAGCGGATAACAATTTCACACAGGAAACAGCTATGACCATGATTACGCCAAGCGCGCAATTAACCCTCA
CTAAAGGGAACAAAAGCTGGAGCTGCAAGC
