>Addgene plasmid #144084 | TFORF1155 | depositor partial sequence | sequence record 284376 | Insert
ACCGCCACCATGGATGATCCATTCAGCCCCTGCAGGAGGCTGAACAGTACCCAGGGGGAGATTCGTGTCG
GTCCTAGTCATCAGGCCAAACTTCCAGATCTGCAACCATTTCCTTCTCCAGATGGTGATACAGTGACCCA
ACATGAGGAACTGGTCTGGATGCCTGGAGTTAACGACTGTGACCTCCTTATGTACTTGAGGGCAGCAAGG
AGCATGGCGGCATTTGCAGGAATGTGTGATGGAGGCTCTACAGAGGACGGCTGTGTCGCAGCCTCTCGGG
ATGACACCACTCTGAATGCACTGAACACACTGCATGAAAGCGGTTACGATGCTGGCAAAGCCCTGCAGCG
CCTGGTGAAGAAGCCTGTGCCCAAGCTCATCGAGAAGTGCTGGACCGAGGACGAAGTGAAACGCTTCGTT
AAGGGACTCAGGCAGTACGGGAAGAACTTCTTCAGAATTAGAAAGGAGCTGCTTCCCAATAAGGAAACAG
GGGAGCTGATCACCTTCTATTACTATTGGAAGAAGACCCCCGAAGCAGCCAGCTCCCGAGCCCATCGTAG
GCACCGCAGGCAGGCCGTGTTCAGGAGGATTAAGACTCGCACCGCGTCCACACCCGTCAACACACCCTCC
AGACCCCCGTCCAGTGAATTCTTGGACCTAAGTTCAGCCAGTGAAGATGACTTCGACAGTGAGGACAGTG
AGCAGGAGCTGAAGGGGTACGCCTGCCGCCACTGCTTCACCACCACCTCCAAAGATTGGCACCACGGAGG
CCGGGAGAACATCCTGCTTTGCACCGACTGTCGCATCCACTTCAAGAAATACGGTGAGCTCCCGCCCATT
GAGAAGCCCGTGGACCCGCCACCGTTTATGTTCAAACCCGTCAAGGAAGAGGATGATGGGCTCAGTGGGA
AGCATAGCATGAGGACACGGCGGAGTCGGGGCTCGATGTCGACACTACGCAGTGGTCGGAAGAAGCAGCC
AGCCAGCCCTGATGGTCGCACCTCACCCATCAATGAAGACATCCGCTCCAGCGGCCGGAACTCCCCCAGC
GCTGCCAGTACCTCCAGCAATGACAGTAAAGCAGAGACAGTGAAGAAGTCGGCCAAGAAGGTGAAGGAGG
AAGCCTCTTCCCCTCTTAAGAGTAACAAACGCCAGCGGGAGAAGGTGGCCTCTGATACGGAGGAGGCTGA
CAGGACCAGCTCCAAGAAGACAAAAACGCAGGAGATCAGCAGGCCCAACTCGCCATCTGAAGGTGAGGGA
GAGAGTTCAGACAGTCGCAGCGTCAACGATGAGGGTAGCAGTGACCCCAAAGACATCGACCAGGACAATC
GCAGCACGTCCCCGAGCATCCCCAGCCCCCAGGACAATGAGAGTGACTCGGACTCGTCAGCCCAGCAGCA
GATGCTGCAGGCCCAGCCCCCAGCCTTGCAGGCTCCCACTGGGGTCACCCCAGCTCCCTCCTCAGCTCCT
CCAGGGACCCCTCAGCTGCCCACGCCAGGGCCCACGCCCTCTGCCACTGCAGTTCCCCCACAGGGCTCCC
CCACGGCCTCCCAGGCCCCTAACCAGCCACAGGCTCCCACAGCGCCTGTTCCCCACACCCACATCCAACA
GGCACCGGCCTTGCACCCCCAGCGGCCGCCCTCACCGCATCCCCCGCCGCATCCCTCGCCACATCCCCCG
CTGCAGCCTCTGACTGGGTCGGCGGGCCAGCCTTCTGCACCCTCTCATGCCCAGCCCCCACTGCACGGTC
AGGGCCCACCCGGCCCTCACAGCCTGCAGGCTGGGCCCCTGCTGCAGCACCCAGGCCCCCCACAGCCCTT
TGGCCTCCCTCCCCAGGCCTCCCAAGGCCAGGCCCCTCTGGGGACCTCCCCAGCAGCAGCGTACCCTCAC
ACCTCCCTGCAGCTGCCAGCCTCTCAGTCAGCGCTGCAGTCCCAACAGCCTCCACGGGAGCAGCCCCTGC
CACCAGCGCCCTTGGCCATGCCCCACATCAAGCCCCCGCCTACCACTCCCATCCCCCAGCTGCCGGCGCC
ACAGGCCCACAAGCACCCTCCCCACCTCTCGGGGCCCTCACCCTTCTCCATGAATGCCAACCTGCCTCCC
CCTCCAGCCCTGAAGCCCCTGAGCTCCCTGTCCACACATCACCCCCCGTCGGCTCACCCCCCACCCCTGC
AACTCATGCCTCAGAGCCAGCCATTGCCCTCCTCGCCCGCCCAGCCCCCCGGGCTGACCCAGAGCCAGAA
CCTGCCCCCGCCCCCTGCCTCCCACCCCCCTACAGGCCTCCACCAGGTGGCCCCCCAACCCCCGTTTGCT
CAGCACCCCTTTGTCCCTGGAGGCCCTCCTCCCATCACCCCTCCGACCTGCCCCTCCACCTCTACCCCAC
CGGCGGGACCTGGCACCTCGGCCCAGCCACCCTGCTCTGGTGCGGCGGCTTCAGGAGGCAGCATAGCGGG
GGGGTCGTCCTGCCCACTCCCCACCGTCCAGATCAAGGAGGAGGCTCTGGACGACGCTGAGGAGCCTGAG
AGCCCCCCTCCCCCACCAAGGAGCCCGTCCCCGGAGCCCACTGTGGTGGACACCCCCAGTCACGCCAGCC
AGTCAGCTAGGTTCTACAAACACCTGGACCGGGGCTACAACTCGTGTGCCCGGACAGACCTGTACTTCAT
GCCTCTGGCCGGGTCCAAGCTGGCCAAGAAGAGGGAGGAGGCCATTGAGAAGGCCAAGCGCGAGGCTGAG
CAGAAAGCCCGAGAGGAGCGAGAGCGGGAGAAGGAGAAGGAGAAGGAGCGGGAGCGGGAGCGAGAGCGGG
AGCGCGAGGCAGAGCGGGCGGCTAAGGCGTCCAGCTCAGCGCATGAAGGTCGCCTCAGTGACCCACAGCT
CAGTGGTCCTGGCCACATGCGGCCATCCTTCGAGCCACCACCAACCACCATTGCTGCTGTGCCCCCCTAC
ATCGGGCCCGACACACCTGCCCTTCGGACTCTGAGCGAGTACGCCCGGCCCCACGTCATGTCGCCCACCA
ACCGCAACCACCCCTTCTACATGCCCCTTAACCCCACGGACCCCCTGCTGGCCTACCACATGCCTGGCCT
CTACAACGTCGACCCCACCATCCGCGAGCGGGAGCTCCGGGAGCGGGAGATCCGAGAGCGGGAGATCCGA
GAGCGGGAGCTGCGGGAGAGGATGAAGCCGGGCTTCGAGGTGAAGCCCCCAGAGCTGGACCCCCTGCACC
CAGCCGCCAACCCCATGGAGCACTTTGCCCGGCACAGCGCCCTCACCATCCCCCCGACCGCCGGGCCCCA
CCCTTTTGCTTCTTTCCACCCGGGCCTGAACCCCTTGGAGAGGGAGAGACTGGCCCTGGCGGGCCCCCAG
CTGCGGCCCGAGATGAGCTACCCTGACAGACTGGCAGCCGAGCGTATCCACGCAGAGCGCATGGCATCGC
TGACCAGCGATCCCCTGGCCCGACTGCAGATGTTCAACGTGACTCCGCACCATCACCAGCACTCTCACAT
TCACTCCCACCTCCACCTCCACCAGCAGGACCCCCTCCACCAAGGTTCAGCAGGCCCCGTTCACCCGCTG
GTCGACCCCCTGACTGCCGGTCCCCACCTGGCTCGCTTCCCCTACCCGCCTGGCACTCTCCCCAACCCTC
TGCTTGGACAGCCCCCACACGAGCACGAGATGCTTCGCCACCCAGTTTTCGGCACCCCCTACCCCCGTGA
CCTGCCTGGGGCCATCCCACCCCCCATGTCAGCAGCCCACCAGCTGCAGGCCATGCATGCCCAGTCGGCC
GAGCTGCAGAGACTGGCCATGGAGCAGCAGTGGCTGCATGGACACCCCCACATGCATGGTGGCCACCTAC
CAAGTCAGGAAGATTATTACAGTCGACTGAAGAAAGAAGGTGACAAGCAGTTATAGTAATGAACTAGTCC
GTAACTTGAAAGTATTTCGATTTCTTGGCTTTATATATCTTGTGGAAAGGACGATCAATCTCGTATGTAC
AGCAGATA
