>Addgene plasmid #144084 | TFORF1155 | depositor partial sequence | sequence record 284377 | Barcode
TCAATCTCGTATGTACAGCAGATA
